>Addgene plasmid #128347 | pFB-U6-control-gRNA-hSyn-mCherry-WPRE-SV40pA | addgene full sequence | sequence record 251702 | Addgene NGS Result
CCTGCAGGCAGCTGCGCGCTCGCTCGCTCACTGAGGCCGCCCGGGCAAAGCCCGGGCGTCGGGCGACCTT
TGGTCGCCCGGCCTCAGTGAGCGAGCGAGCGCGCAGAGAGGGAGTGGCCAACTCCATCACTAGGGGTTCC
TGCGGCCGCACGCGTCCCCTTCACCGAGGGCCTATTTCCCATGATTCCTTCATATTTGCATATACGATAC
AAGGCTGTTAGAGAGATAATTGGAATTAATTTGACTGTAAACACAAAGATATTAGTACAAAATACGTGAC
GTAGAAAGTAATAATTTCTTGGGTAGTTTGCAGTTTTAAAATTATGTTTTAAAATGGACTATCATATGCT
TACCGTAACTTGAAAGTATTTCGATTTCTTGGCTTTATATATCTTGTGGAAAGGACGAAACGCGAGGTAT
TCGGCTCCGCGGTTTTAGAGCTAGAAATAGCAAGTTAAAATAAGGCTAGTCCGTTATCAACTTGAAAAAG
TGGCACCGAGTCGGTGCTTTTTTACTAGTTCTAGACTGCAGAGGGCCCTGCGTATGAGTGCAAGTGGGTT
TTAGGACCAGGATGAGGCGGGGTGGGGGTGCCTACCTGACGACCGACCCCGACCCACTGGACAAGCACCC
AACCCCCATTCCCCAAATTGCGCATCCCCTATCAGAGAGGGGGAGGGGAAACAGGATGCGGCGAGGCGCG
TGCGCACTGCCAGCTTCAGCACCGCGGACAGTGCCTTCGCCCCCGCCTGGCGGCGCGCGCCACCGCCGCC
TCAGCACTGAAGGCGCGCTGACGTCACTCGCCGGTCCCCCGCAAACTCCCCTTCCCGGCCACCTTGGTCG
CGTCCGCGCCGCCGCCGGCCCAGCCGGACCGCACCACGCGAGGCGCGAGATAGGGGGGCACGGGCGCGAC
CATCTGCGCTGCGGCGCCGGCGACTCAGCGCTGCCTCAGTCTGCGGTGGGCAGCGGAGGAGTCGTGTCGT
GCCTGAGAGCGCAGTCGAATTCAAGCTGCTAGCTAGTACCGGTTCGAACAGGTAAGCGCCCCTAAAATCC
CTTTGGGCACAATGTGTCCTGAGGGGAGAGGCAGCGACCTGTAGATGGGACGGGGGCACTAACCCTCAGG
TTTGGGGCTTCTGAATGTGAGTATCGCCATGTAAGCCCAGTATTTGGCCAATCTCAGAAAGCTCCTGGTC
CCTGGAGGGATGGAGAGAGAAAAACAAACAGCTCCTGGAGCAGGGAGAGTGCTGGCCTCTTGCTCTCCGG
CTCCCTCTGTTGCCCTCTGGTTTCTCCCCAGGTTGAATTCGATATCGGATCCGCCACCATGGTGAGCAAG
GGCGAGGAGGATAACATGGCCATCATCAAGGAGTTCATGCGCTTCAAGGTGCACATGGAGGGCTCCGTGA
ACGGCCACGAGTTCGAGATCGAGGGCGAGGGCGAGGGCCGCCCCTACGAGGGCACCCAGACCGCCAAGCT
GAAGGTGACCAAGGGTGGCCCCCTGCCCTTCGCCTGGGACATCCTGTCCCCTCAGTTCATGTACGGCTCC
AAGGCCTACGTGAAGCACCCCGCCGACATCCCCGACTACTTGAAGCTGTCCTTCCCCGAGGGCTTCAAGT
GGGAGCGCGTGATGAACTTCGAGGACGGCGGCGTGGTGACCGTGACCCAGGACTCCTCCCTGCAGGACGG
CGAGTTCATCTACAAGGTGAAGCTGCGCGGCACCAACTTCCCCTCCGACGGCCCCGTAATGCAGAAGAAG
ACCATGGGCTGGGAGGCCTCCTCCGAGCGGATGTACCCCGAGGACGGCGCCCTGAAGGGCGAGATCAAGC
AGAGGCTGAAGCTGAAGGACGGCGGCCACTACGACGCTGAGGTCAAGACCACCTACAAGGCCAAGAAGCC
CGTGCAGCTGCCCGGCGCCTACAACGTCAACATCAAGTTGGACATCACCTCCCACAACGAGGACTACACC
ATCGTGGAACAGTACGAACGCGCCGAGGGCCGCCACTCCACCGGCGGCATGGACGAGCTGTACAAGTAAC
TCGAGAATCAACCTCTGGATTACAAAATTTGTGAAAGATTGACTGGTATTCTTAACTATGTTGCTCCTTT
TACGCTATGTGGATACGCTGCTTTAATGCCTTTGTATCATGCTATTGCTTCCCGTATGGCTTTCATTTTC
TCCTCCTTGTATAAATCCTGGTTGCTGTCTCTTTATGAGGAGTTGTGGCCCGTTGTCAGGCAACGTGGCG
TGGTGTGCACTGTGTTTGCTGACGCAACCCCCACTGGTTGGGGCATTGCCACCACCTGTCAGCTCCTTTC
CGGGACTTTCGCTTTCCCCCTCCCTATTGCCACGGCGGAACTCATCGCCGCCTGCCTTGCCCGCTGCTGG
ACAGGGGCTCGGCTGTTGGGCACTGACAATTCCGTGGTGTTGTCGGGGAAGCTGACGTCCTTTCCATGGC
TGCTCGCCTGTGTTGCCACCTGGATTCTGCGCGGGACGTCCTTCTGCTACGTCCCTTCGGCCCTCAATCC
AGCGGACCTTCCTTCCCGCGGCCTGCTGCCGGCTCTGCGGCCTCTTCCGCGTCTTCGCCTCCGCCCTCAG
ACGAGTCGGATCTCCCTTTGGGCCGCCTCCCCGCGGTACCCAATTCGCCCTATAGTGAGTCGTATTACGC
GCGCAGCGGCCGACCATGGCCCAACTTGTTTATTGCAGCTTATAATGGTTACAAATAAAGCAATAGCATC
ACAAATTTCACAAATAAAGCATTTTTTTCACTGCATTCTAGTTGTGGTTTGTCCAAACTCATCAATGTAT
CTTATCATGTCTGGATCTCCGGACACGTGCGGACCGAGCGGCCGCAGGAACCCCTAGTGATGGAGTTGGC
CACTCCCTCTCTGCGCGCTCGCTCGCTCACTGAGGCCGCCCGGGCTTTGCCCGGGCGGCCTCAGTGAGCG
AGCGAGCGCGCAGCTGCCTGCAGGCATGCAAGCTGTAGCCAACCACTAGAACTATAGCTAGAGTCCTGGG
CGAACAAACGATGCTCGCCTTCCAGAAAACCGAGGATGCGAACCACTTCATGGGACGCGTGCGGCCGCAG
GAACCCCTAGTGATGGAGTTGGCCACTCCCTCTCTGCGCGCTCGCTCGCTCACTGAGGCCGGGCGACCAA
AGGTCGCCCGACGCCCGGGCTTTGCCCGGGCGGCCTCAGTGAGCGAGCGAGCGCGCAGCTGCCTGCAGGT
CTGAGACAATAACCCTGATAAATGCTTCAATAATGTAAGCTCTAGGAGATCCGAACCAGATAAGTGAAAT
CTAGTTCCAAACTATTTTGTCATTTTTAATTTTCGTATTAGCTTACGACGCTACACCCAGTTCCCATCTA
TTTTGTCACTCTTCCCTAAATAATCCTTAAAAACTCCATTTCCACCCCTCCCAGTTCCCAACTATTTTGT
CCGCCCACAGCGGGGCATTTTTCTTCCTGTTATGTTTTTAATCAAACATCCTGCCAACTCCATGTGACAA
ACCGTCATCTTCGGCTACTTTTTCTCTGTCACAGAATGAAAATTTTTCTGTCATCTCTTCGTTATTAATG
TTTGTAATTGACTGAATATCAACGCTTATTTGCAGCCTGAATGGCGAATGGG
[124 nt withheld, positions 3623-3746]
C
[91 nt withheld, positions 3748-3838]
A
[49 nt withheld, positions 3840-3888]
CCTTTGACGTTGGAGTCCACGTTCTT
[37 nt withheld, positions 3915-3951]
ACCCTATCTCGGTCTATTCTTTTGATTTATAAGGGATTTTGCCGATTTCGGCCTATTGGTTAAAAAATGA
GCTGATTTAACAAAAATTTAACGCGAATTTTAACAAAATATTAACGCTTACAATTTAGGTGGCACTTTTC
GGGGAAATGTGCGCGGAACCCCTATTTGTTTATTTTTCTAAATACATTCAAATATGTATCCGCTCATGAG
ACAATAACCCTGATAAATGCTTCAATAATATTGAAAAAGGAAGAGTATGAGTATTCAACATTTCCGTGTC
GCCCTTATTCCCTTTTTTGCGGCATTTTGCCTTCCTGTTTTTGCTCACCCAGAAACGCTGGTGAAAGTAA
AAGATGCTGAAGATCAGTTGGGTGCACGAGTGGGTTACATCGAACTGGATCTCAACAGCGGTAAGATCCT
TGAGAGTTTTCGCCCCGAAGAACGTTTTCCAATGATGAGCACTTTTAAAGTTCTGCTATGTGGCGCGGTA
TTATCCCGTATTGACGCCGGGCAAGAGCAACTCGGTCGCCGCATACACTATTCTCAGAATGACTTGGTTG
AGTACTCACCAGTCACAGAAAAGCATCTTACGGATGGCATGACAGTAAGAGAATTATGCAGTGCTGCCAT
AACCATGAGTGATAACACTGCGGCCAACTTACTTCTGACAACGATCGGAGGACCGAAGGAGCTAACCGCT
TTTTTGCACAACATGGGGGATCATGTAACTCGCCTTGATCGTTGGGAACCGGAGCTGAATGAAGCCATAC
CAAACGACGAGCGTGACACCACGATGCCTGTAGCAATGGCAACAACGTTGCGCAAACTATTAACTGGCGA
ACTACTTACTCTAGCTTCCCGGCAACAATTAATAGACTGGATGGAGGCGGATAAAGTTGCAGGACCACTT
CTGCGCTCGGCCCTTCCGGCTGGCTGGTTTATTGCTGATAAATCTGGAGCCGGTGAGCGTGGGTCTCGCG
GTATCATTGCAGCACTGGGGCCAGATGGTAAGCCCTCCCGTATCGTAGTTATCTACACGACGGGGAGTCA
GGCAACTATGGATGAACGAAATAGACAGATCGCTGAGATAGGTGCCTCACTGATTAAGCATTGGTAACTG
TCAGACCAAGTTTACTCATATATACTTTAGATTGATTTAAAACTTCATTTTTAATTTAAAAGGATCTAGG
TGAAGATCCTTTTTGATAATCTCATGACCAAAATCCCTTAACGTGAGTTTTCGTTCCACTGAGCGTCAGA
CCCCGTAGAAAAGATCAAAGGATCTTCTTGAGATCCTTTTTTTCTGCGCGTAATCTGCTGCTTGCAAACA
AAAAAACCACCGCTACCAGCGGTGGTTTGTTTGCCGGATCAAGAGCTACCAACTCTTTTTCCGAAGGTAA
CTGGCTTCAGCAGAGCGCAGATACCAAATACTGTTCTTCTAGTGTAGCCGTAGTTAGGCCACCACTTCAA
GAACTCTGTAGCACCGCCTACATACCTCGCTCTGCTAATCCTGTTACCAGTGGCTGCTGCCAGTGGCGAT
AAGTCGTGTCTTACCGGGTTGGACTCAAGACGATAGTTACCGGATAAGGCGCAGCGGTCGGGCTGAACGG
GGGGTTCGTGCACACAGCCCAGCTTGGAGCGAACGACCTACACCGAACTGAGATACCTACAGCGTGAGCT
ATGAGAAAGCGCCACGCTTCCCGAAGGGAGAAAGGCGGACAGGTATCCGGTAAGCGGCAGGGTCGGAACA
GGAGAGCGCACGAGGGAGCTTCCAGGGGGAAACGCCTGGTATCTTTATAGTCCTGTCGGGTTTCGCCACC
TCTGACTTGAGCGTCGATTTTTGTGATGCTCGTCAGGGGGGCGGAGCCTATGGAAAAACGCCAGCAACGC
GGCCTTTTTACGGTTCCTGGCCTTTTGCTGGCCTTTTGCTCACATGTTCTTTCCTGCGTTATCCCCTGAT
TCTGTGGATAACCGTATTACCGCCTTTGAGTGAGCTGATACCGCTCGCCGCAGCCGAACGACCGAGCGCA
GCGAGTCAGTGAGCGAGGAAGCGGAAGAGCGCCTGATGCGGTATTTTCTCCTTACGCATCTGTGCGGTAT
TTCACACCGCATAGACCAGCCGCGTAACCTGGCAAAATCGGTTACGGTTGAGTAATAAATGGATGCCCTG
CGTAAGCGGGTGTGGGCGGACAATAAAGTCTTAAACTGAACAAAATAGATCTAAACTATGACAATAAAGT
CTTAAACTAGACAGAATAGTTGTAAACTGAAATCAGTCCAGTTATGCTGTGAAAAAGCATACTGGACTTT
TGTTATGGCTAAAGCAAACTCTTCATTTTCTGAAGTGCAAATTGCCCGTCGTATTAAAGAGGGGCGTGGC
CAAGGGCATGGTAAAGACTATATTCGCGGCGTTGTGACAATTTACCGAACAACTCCGCGGCCGGGAAGCC
GATCTCGGCTTGAACGAATTGTTAGGTGGCGGTACTTGGGTCGATATCAAAGTGCATCACTTCTTCCCGT
ATGCCCAACTTTGTATAGAGAGCCACTGCGGGATCGTCACCGTAATCTGCTTGCACGTAGATCACATAAG
CACCAAGCGCGTTGGCCTCATGCTTGAGGAGATTGATGAGCGCGGTGGCAATGCCCTGCCTCCGGTGCTC
GCCGGAGACTGCGAGATCATAGATATAGATCTCACTACGCGGCTGCTCAAACTTGGGCAGAACGTAAGCC
GCGAGAGCGCCAACAACCGCTTCTTGGTCGAAGGCAGCAAGCGCGATGAATGTCTTACTACGGAGCAAGT
TCCCGAGGTAATCGGAGTCCGGCTGATGTTGGGAGTAGGTGGCTACGTCTCCGAACTCACGACCGAAAAG
ATCAAGAGCAGCCCGCATGGATTTGACTTGGTCAGGGCCGAGCCTACATGTGCGAATGATGCCCATACTT
GAGCCACCTAACTTTGTTTTAGGGCGACTGCCCTGCTGCGTAACATCGTTGCTGCTCCATAACATCAAAC
ATCGACCCACGGCGTAACGCGCTTGCTGCTTGGATGCCCGAGGCATAGACTGTACAAAAAAACAGTCATA
ACAAGCCATGAAAACCGCCACTGCGCCGTTACCACCGCTGCGTTCGGTCAAGGTTCTGGACCAGTTGCGT
GAGCGCATACGCTACTTGCATTACAGTTTACGAACCGAACAGGCTTATGTCAACTGGGTTCGTGCCTTCA
TCCGTTTCCACGGTGTGCGTCACCCGGCAACCTTGGGCAGCAGCGAAGTCGAGGCATTTCTGTCCTGGCT
GGCGAACGAGCGCAAGGTTTCGGTCTCCACGCATCGTCAGGCATTGGCGGCCTTGCTGTTCTTCTACGGC
AAGGTGCTGTGCACGGATCTGCCCTGGCTTCAGGAGATCGGAAGACCTCGGCCGTCGCGGCGCTTGCCGG
TGGTGCTGACCCCGGATGAAGTGGTTCGCATCCTCGGTTTTCTGGAAGGCGAGCATCGTTTGTTCGCCCA
GGACTCTAGCTATAGTTCTAGTGGTTGGCTACAGCTTGCATG
Features (pLannotate 1.2.2; 24 found; start..end, strand, type, name):
      1..141     -  repeat_region  AAV2 ITR: inverted terminal repeat of adeno-associated virus serotype 2 inverted
    166..406     +  promoter       U6 promoter: RNA polymerase III promoter for human U6 snRNA
    432..507     +  misc_RNA       gRNA scaffold: guide RNA scaffold for the Streptococcus pyogenes CRISPR/Cas9 system
    547..994     +  promoter       hSyn promoter: human synapsin I promoter; confers neuron-specific expression (Kügler et al., 2003)
   1319..2026    +  CDS            mCherry: mCherry is a basic (constitutively fluorescent) red fluorescent protein published in 2004, derived from Discosoma sp.. It is reported to be a very rapidly-maturing monomer with low acid sensitivity.
   2036..2624    +  misc_feature   WPRE: woodchuck hepatitis virus posttranscriptional regulatory element
   2639..2657    -  promoter       T7 promoter: promoter for bacteriophage T7 RNA polymerase
   2683..2817    +  polyA_signal   SV40 poly(A) signal: SV40 polyadenylation signal
   2881..2915    -  repeat_region  AAV2 ITR (fragment): inverted terminal repeat of adeno-associated virus serotype 2 inverted
   2926..2953    -  repeat_region  AAV2 ITR (fragment): inverted terminal repeat of adeno-associated virus serotype 2 inverted
   2957..2974    +  misc_feature   MCS (fragment): pUC18/19 multiple cloning site
   3079..3219    +  repeat_region  AAV2 ITR: inverted terminal repeat of adeno-associated virus serotype 2 inverted
   3222..3254    +  promoter       AmpR promoter (fragment): bla
   3274..3439    -  mobile_element Tn7L: mini-Tn7 element (left end of the Tn7 transposon) Tn7
   3602..3618    +  CDS            lacZα (fragment): LacZα fragment of β-galactosidase; lacZ fragment
   3623..4077    +  rep_origin     f1 ori (sequence partly withheld): f1 bacteriophage origin of replication; arrow indicates direction of (+) strand synthesis
   4103..4207    +  promoter       AmpR promoter: bla
   4208..5068    +  CDS            AmpR: β-lactamase; bla; confers resistance to ampicillin, carbenicillin, and related antibiotics
   5239..5827    +  rep_origin     ori: high-copy-number ColE1/pMB1/pBR322/pUC origin of replication
   6013..6064    -  misc_feature   bom (fragment): basis of mobility region from pBR322
   6132..6356    -  mobile_element Tn7R: mini-Tn7 element (right end of the Tn7 transposon) Tn7
   6423..6956    -  CDS            GmR: gentamycin acetyltransferase; aacC1; confers resistance to gentamycin
   7126..7154    -  promoter       Pc promoter: intI1 (promoter lies within the coding sequence); class 1 integron promoter
   7132..7479    -  CDS            YPR2_ECOLX (fragment): Protein predicted: Swiss-Prot protein existence level 4. From Escherichia coli.
