[The description below was written by a language model from this plasmid's Addgene catalogue record and pLannotate feature annotations shown in this document.]
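Description:
pFB-U6-control-gRNA-hSyn-mCherry-WPRE-SV40pA is an AAV transfer plasmid that supplies a non-targeting (negative control) guide RNA for use alongside a set of gene-targeting CRISPR vectors built to study nicotinic acetylcholine receptors in mouse neurons. The catalogue lists the guide-expression plasmid MLM3636 as the backbone, with the guide inserted via a BsmBI site. The sequenced feature table, however, shows a pFastBac-style shuttle architecture, consistent with the "pFB" prefix. It carries mini-Tn7 left and right ends, a gentamicin acetyltransferase gene, an f1 origin, a high-copy ColE1/pUC origin and the ampicillin resistance gene used for selection in E. coli. Tn7 ends of this kind normally permit transposition of the intervening segment into a baculovirus bacmid, which would allow insect-cell-based AAV production, though the record does not say this route was used.

The payload sits between AAV2 inverted terminal repeats, which direct replication and packaging of the cassette into AAV particles. Additional ITR fragments are annotated near the 3′ end. Downstream of the first ITR, a human U6 RNA polymerase III promoter drives the control spacer fused to the Streptococcus pyogenes Cas9 guide scaffold. A separate Pol II unit follows: the human synapsin I promoter restricts expression to neurons and drives mCherry, with a WPRE to enhance transcript stability and expression and an SV40 polyadenylation signal to terminate the message.

No Cas9 is encoded, so the nuclease must be provided separately. The red fluorescence marks transduced neurons, so cells receiving the control guide can be identified and compared with those receiving the targeting guides.
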