Addgene plasmid #128347: pFB-U6-control-gRNA-hSyn-mCherry-WPRE-SV40pA
Purpose: pAAV encoding control gRNA for CRISPR gRNAs listed above
Depositing lab: Ryan Drenan. Depositing organization: Northwestern University. Publication: Gene editing vectors for studying nicotinic acetylcholine receptors in cholinergic transmission. Peng C, Yan Y, Kim VJ, Engle SE, Berry JN, McIntosh JM, Neve RL, Drenan RM. Eur J Neurosci. 2018 May 19. doi: 10.1111/ejn.13957. PubMed 29779223.
Backbone
  Vector backbone: MLM3636
  Backbone manufacturer: Keith Joung (Addgene plasmid #43860)
  Vector type: Mammalian Expression, CRISPR
Growth in bacteria
  Bacterial resistance: Ampicillin, 100 μg/mL
  Growth temperature: 37°C
  Growth strain: DH5alpha
  Copy number: Unknown
Gene/Insert
  Gene/Insert name: control (negative)
  gRNA/shRNA sequence: GCGAGGTATTCGGCTCCGCG
  Species: M. musculus (mouse)
  Cloning method: Restriction Enzyme; 5′ cloning site BsmBI (unknown if destroyed); 3′ cloning site Unknown (unknown if destroyed)
Terms and licenses: Academic/Nonprofit Terms; Industry Terms: Not Available to Industry
How to cite: pFB-U6-control-gRNA-hSyn-mCherry-WPRE-SV40pA was a gift from Ryan Drenan (Addgene plasmid # 128347 ; http://n2t.net/addgene:128347 ; RRID:Addgene_128347)
